Addgene plasmid #136291: GST-MNase
Purpose: Expresses Micrococcal nuclease
Depositing lab: Kavitha Sarma. Depositing organization: Wistar Institute. Publication: Mapping Native R-Loops Genome-wide Using a Targeted Nuclease Approach. Yan Q, Shields EJ, Bonasio R, Sarma K. Cell Rep. 2019 Oct 29;29(5):1369-1380.e5. doi: 10.1016/j.celrep.2019.09.052. PubMed 31665646.
Backbone
  Vector backbone: pGEX-6P-1
  Backbone size w/o insert (bp): 4966
  Vector type: Bacterial Expression
Growth in bacteria
  Bacterial resistance: Ampicillin, 100 μg/mL
  Growth temperature: 37°C
  Growth strain: DH5alpha
  Growth instructions: TOP10/BL21
  Copy number: High Copy
Gene/Insert
  Gene/Insert name: MNase
  Species: Staphylococcus aureus
  Insert size (bp): 450
Terms and licenses: Academic/Nonprofit Terms; Industry Terms: Not Available to Industry
How to cite: GST-MNase was a gift from Kavitha Sarma (Addgene plasmid # 136291 ; http://n2t.net/addgene:136291 ; RRID:Addgene_136291)
