[The description below was written by a language model from this plasmid's Addgene catalogue record and pLannotate feature annotations shown in this document.]
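Description:
GST-MNase is a bacterial expression plasmid built on the pGEX-6P-1 backbone for producing micrococcal nuclease from Staphylococcus aureus as a fusion to glutathione S-transferase. The sequenced plasmid is about 5.4 kb. It replicates in E. coli from a ColE1/pMB1-type origin, listed as high copy, and is selected with ampicillin through the bla (β-lactamase) gene driven by its own promoter. Small annotated fragments of rop, bom, lacZα and yciV are remnants of the vector lineage rather than functional payload.

The expression cassette starts with the hybrid tac promoter followed by a lac operator. It drives the Schistosoma japonicum GST coding sequence, and the roughly 450 bp MNase open reading frame lies a short distance downstream on the same strand, giving an N-terminal GST tag. The linker between the two is not annotated in the feature table. In pGEX-6P vectors this region normally carries a PreScission protease cleavage site, but the record does not confirm it here. The plasmid also carries lacI with its own promoter, so the lac repressor keeps the tac promoter off until IPTG or lactose is added. This allows controlled induction, which is useful for a nuclease that could be harmful to the host.

The GST moiety allows affinity purification on glutathione resin. The stated purpose is simply to express micrococcal nuclease. The associated publication concerns genome-wide mapping of native R-loops with a targeted nuclease approach, which suggests the recombinant protein serves as a nuclease reagent or control in that kind of assay, although the record does not state its exact role.
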