Features (pLannotate 1.2.2; 17 found; start..end, strand, type, name):
      1..29      +  promoter       tac promoter: strong E. coli promoter; hybrid between the trp and lac UV5 promoters
     37..53      +  protein_bind   lac operator: The lac repressor binds to the lac operator to inhibit transcription in E. coli. This inhibition can be relieved by adding lactose or isopropyl-β-D-thiogalactopyranoside (IPTG). lac repressor encoded by lacI
     76..729     +  CDS            GST26_SCHJA: Experimental evidence at protein level: Swiss-Prot protein existence level 1. GST isoenzymes appear to play a central role in the parasite detoxification system. Other functions are also suspected including a role in increasing the solubility of haematin in the parasite gut. From Schistosoma japonicum (Blood fluke).
    778..1224    +  CDS            MNase: micrococcal nuclease from Staphylococcus aureus
   1260..1299    +  CDS            rop (fragment): Rop protein, which maintains plasmids at low copy number; rop
   1401..1441    +  misc_feature   bom (fragment): basis of mobility region from pBR322
   1546..1650    +  promoter       AmpR promoter: bla
   1651..2511    +  CDS            AmpR: β-lactamase; bla; confers resistance to ampicillin, carbenicillin, and related antibiotics
   2682..3270    +  rep_origin     ori: high-copy-number ColE1/pMB1/pBR322/pUC origin of replication
   3456..3507    -  misc_feature   bom (fragment): basis of mobility region from pBR322
   3514..3591    +  promoter       lacI promoter: lacI
   3592..4674    +  CDS            lacI: lac repressor; lacI; The lac repressor binds to the lac operator to inhibit transcription in E. coli. This inhibition can be relieved by adding lactose or isopropyl-β-D-thiogalactopyranoside (IPTG).
   4687..4708    +  protein_bind   CAP binding site: CAP binding activates transcription in the presence of cAMP. E. coli catabolite activator protein
   4723..4753    +  promoter       lac promoter: promoter for the E. coli lac operon
   4761..4777    +  protein_bind   lac operator: The lac repressor binds to the lac operator to inhibit transcription in E. coli. This inhibition can be relieved by adding lactose or isopropyl-β-D-thiogalactopyranoside (IPTG). lac repressor encoded by lacI
   4797..4970    +  CDS            lacZα: LacZα fragment of β-galactosidase; lacZ fragment
   5234..5350    -  CDS            yciV (fragment): RNAAM_ECOLI - Also known as trpH From Escherichia coli (strain K12).
>Addgene plasmid #136291 | GST-MNase | addgene full sequence | sequence record 270279 | Addgene NGS Result
TTGACAATTAATCATCGGCTCGTATAATGTGTGGAATTGTGAGCGGATAACAATTTCACACAGGAAACAG
TATTCATGTCCCCTATACTAGGTTATTGGAAAATTAAGGGCCTTGTGCAACCCACTCGACTTCTTTTGGA
ATATCTTGAAGAAAAATATGAAGAGCATTTGTATGAGCGCGATGAAGGTGATAAATGGCGAAACAAAAAG
TTTGAATTGGGTTTGGAGTTTCCCAATCTTCCTTATTATATTGATGGTGATGTTAAATTAACACAGTCTA
TGGCCATCATACGTTATATAGCTGACAAGCACAACATGTTGGGTGGTTGTCCAAAAGAGCGTGCAGAGAT
TTCAATGCTTGAAGGAGCGGTTTTGGATATTAGATACGGTGTTTCGAGAATTGCATATAGTAAAGACTTT
GAAACTCTCAAAGTTGATTTTCTTAGCAAGCTACCTGAAATGCTGAAAATGTTCGAAGATCGTTTATGTC
ATAAAACATATTTAAATGGTGATCATGTAACCCATCCTGACTTCATGTTGTATGACGCTCTTGATGTTGT
TTTATACATGGACCCAATGTGCCTGGATGCGTTCCCAAAATTAGTTTGTTTTAAAAAACGTATTGAAGCT
ATCCCACAAATTGATAAGTACTTGAAATCCAGCAAGTATATAGCATGGCCTTTGCAGGGCTGGCAAGCCA
CGTTTGGTGGTGGCGACCATCCTCCAAAATCGGATCTGGAAGTTCTGTTCCAGGGGCCCCTGGGATCCCC
GGAATTCGCAACTTCAACTAAAAAATTACATAAAGAACCTGCGACTTTAATTAAAGCGATTGATGGTGAT
ACGGTTAAATTAATGTACAAAGGTCAACCAATGACATTCAGACTATTATTGGTTGATACACCTGAAACAA
AGCATCCTAAAAAAGGTGTAGAGAAATATGGTCCTGAAGCAAGTGCATTTACGAAAAAAATGGTAGAAAA
TGCAAAGAAAATTGAAGTCGAGTTTGACAAAGGTCAAAGAACTGATAAATATGGACGTGGCTTAGCGTAT
ATTTATGCTGATGGAAAAATGGTAAACGAAGCTTTAGTTCGTCAAGGCTTGGCTAAAGTTGCTTATGTTT
ACAAACCTAACAATACACATGAACAACATTTAAGAAAAAGTGAAGCACAAGCGAAAAAAGAGAAATTAAA
TATTTGGAGCGAAGACAACGCTGATTCAGGTCAATAACTCGAGCGGCCGCATCGTGACTGACTGACGATC
TGCCTCGCGCGTTTCGGTGATGACGGTGAAAACCTCTGACACATGCAGCTCCCGGAGACGGTCACAGCTT
GTCTGTAAGCGGATGCCGGGAGCAGACAAGCCCGTCAGGGCGCGTCAGCGGGTGTTGGCGGGTGTCGGGG
CGCAGCCATGACCCAGTCACGTAGCGATAGCGGAGTGTATAATTCTTGAAGACGAAAGGGCCTCGTGATA
CGCCTATTTTTATAGGTTAATGTCATGATAATAATGGTTTCTTAGACGTCAGGTGGCACTTTTCGGGGAA
ATGTGCGCGGAACCCCTATTTGTTTATTTTTCTAAATACATTCAAATATGTATCCGCTCATGAGACAATA
ACCCTGATAAATGCTTCAATAATATTGAAAAAGGAAGAGTATGAGTATTCAACATTTCCGTGTCGCCCTT
ATTCCCTTTTTTGCGGCATTTTGCCTTCCTGTTTTTGCTCACCCAGAAACGCTGGTGAAAGTAAAAGATG
CTGAAGATCAGTTGGGTGCACGAGTGGGTTACATCGAACTGGATCTCAACAGCGGTAAGATCCTTGAGAG
TTTTCGCCCCGAAGAACGTTTTCCAATGATGAGCACTTTTAAAGTTCTGCTATGTGGCGCGGTATTATCC
CGTGTTGACGCCGGGCAAGAGCAACTCGGTCGCCGCATACACTATTCTCAGAATGACTTGGTTGAGTACT
CACCAGTCACAGAAAAGCATCTTACGGATGGCATGACAGTAAGAGAATTATGCAGTGCTGCCATAACCAT
GAGTGATAACACTGCGGCCAACTTACTTCTGACAACGATCGGAGGACCGAAGGAGCTAACCGCTTTTTTG
CACAACATGGGGGATCATGTAACTCGCCTTGATCGTTGGGAACCGGAGCTGAATGAAGCCATACCAAACG
ACGAGCGTGACACCACGATGCCTGCAGCAATGGCAACAACGTTGCGCAAACTATTAACTGGCGAACTACT
TACTCTAGCTTCCCGGCAACAATTAATAGACTGGATGGAGGCGGATAAAGTTGCAGGACCACTTCTGCGC
TCGGCCCTTCCGGCTGGCTGGTTTATTGCTGATAAATCTGGAGCCGGTGAGCGTGGGTCTCGCGGTATCA
TTGCAGCACTGGGGCCAGATGGTAAGCCCTCCCGTATCGTAGTTATCTACACGACGGGGAGTCAGGCAAC
TATGGATGAACGAAATAGACAGATCGCTGAGATAGGTGCCTCACTGATTAAGCATTGGTAACTGTCAGAC
CAAGTTTACTCATATATACTTTAGATTGATTTAAAACTTCATTTTTAATTTAAAAGGATCTAGGTGAAGA
TCCTTTTTGATAATCTCATGACCAAAATCCCTTAACGTGAGTTTTCGTTCCACTGAGCGTCAGACCCCGT
AGAAAAGATCAAAGGATCTTCTTGAGATCCTTTTTTTCTGCGCGTAATCTGCTGCTTGCAAACAAAAAAA
CCACCGCTACCAGCGGTGGTTTGTTTGCCGGATCAAGAGCTACCAACTCTTTTTCCGAAGGTAACTGGCT
TCAGCAGAGCGCAGATACCAAATACTGTCCTTCTAGTGTAGCCGTAGTTAGGCCACCACTTCAAGAACTC
TGTAGCACCGCCTACATACCTCGCTCTGCTAATCCTGTTACCAGTGGCTGCTGCCAGTGGCGATAAGTCG
TGTCTTACCGGGTTGGACTCAAGACGATAGTTACCGGATAAGGCGCAGCGGTCGGGCTGAACGGGGGGTT
CGTGCACACAGCCCAGCTTGGAGCGAACGACCTACACCGAACTGAGATACCTACAGCGTGAGCTATGAGA
AAGCGCCACGCTTCCCGAAGGGAGAAAGGCGGACAGGTATCCGGTAAGCGGCAGGGTCGGAACAGGAGAG
CGCACGAGGGAGCTTCCAGGGGGAAACGCCTGGTATCTTTATAGTCCTGTCGGGTTTCGCCACCTCTGAC
TTGAGCGTCGATTTTTGTGATGCTCGTCAGGGGGGCGGAGCCTATGGAAAAACGCCAGCAACGCGGCCTT
TTTACGGTTCCTGGCCTTTTGCTGGCCTTTTGCTCACATGTTCTTTCCTGCGTTATCCCCTGATTCTGTG
GATAACCGTATTACCGCCTTTGAGTGAGCTGATACCGCTCGCCGCAGCCGAACGACCGAGCGCAGCGAGT
CAGTGAGCGAGGAAGCGGAAGAGCGCCTGATGCGGTATTTTCTCCTTACGCATCTGTGCGGTATTTCACA
CCGCATAAATTCCGACACCATCGAATGGCGCAAAACCTTTCGCGGTATGGCATGATAGCGCCCGGAAGAG
AGTCAATTCAGGGTGGTGAATGTGAAACCAGTAACGTTATACGATGTCGCAGAGTATGCCGGTGTCTCTT
ATCAGACCGTTTCCCGCGTGGTGAACCAGGCCAGCCACGTTTCTGCGAAAACGCGGGAAAAAGTGGAAGC
GGCGATGGCGGAGCTGAATTACATTCCCAACCGCGTGGCACAACAACTGGCGGGCAAACAGTCGTTGCTG
ATTGGCGTTGCCACCTCCAGTCTGGCCCTGCACGCGCCGTCGCAAATTGTCGCGGCGATTAAATCTCGCG
CCGATCAACTGGGTGCCAGCGTGGTGGTGTCGATGGTAGAACGAAGCGGCGTCGAAGCCTGTAAAGCGGC
GGTGCACAATCTTCTCGCGCAACGCGTCAGTGGGCTGATCATTAACTATCCGCTGGATGACCAGGATGCC
ATTGCTGTGGAAGCTGCCTGCACTAATGTTCCGGCGTTATTTCTTGATGTCTCTGACCAGACACCCATCA
ACAGTATTATTTTCTCCCATGAAGACGGTACGCGACTGGGCGTGGAGCATCTGGTCGCATTGGGTCACCA
GCAAATCGCGCTGTTAGCGGGCCCATTAAGTTCTGTCTCGGCGCGTCTGCGTCTGGCTGGCTGGCATAAA
TATCTCACTCGCAATCAAATTCAGCCGATAGCGGAACGGGAAGGCGACTGGAGTGCCATGTCCGGTTTTC
AACAAACCATGCAAATGCTGAATGAGGGCATCGTTCCCACTGCGATGCTGGTTGCCAACGATCAGATGGC
GCTGGGCGCAATGCGCGCCATTACCGAGTCCGGGCTGCGCGTTGGTGCGGATATCTCGGTAGTGGGATAC
GACGATACCGAAGACAGCTCATGTTATATCCCGCCGTTAACCACCATCAAACAGGATTTTCGCCTGCTGG
GGCAAACCAGCGTGGACCGCTTGCTGCAACTCTCTCAGGGCCAGGCGGTGAAGGGCAATCAGCTGTTGCC
CGTCTCACTGGTGAAAAGAAAAACCACGCTAGCGCCCAATACGCAAACCGCCTCTCCCCGCGCGTTGGCC
GATTCATTAATGCAGCTGGCACGACAGGTTTCCCGACTGGAAAGCGGGCAGTGAGCGCAACGCAATTAAT
GTAAGTTAGCTCACTCATTAGGCACCCCAGGCTTTACACTTTATGCTTCCGGCTCGTATGTTGTGTGGAA
TTGTGAGCGGATAACAATTTCACACAGGAAACAGCTATGACCATGATTACGGATTCACTGGCCGTCGTTT
TACAACGTCGTGACTGGGAAAACCCTGGCGTTACCCAACTTAATCGCCTTGCAGCACATCCCCCTTTCGC
CAGCTGGCGTAATAGCGAAGAGGCCCGCACCGATCGCCCTTCCCAACAGTTGCGCAGCCTGAATGGCGAA
TGGCGCTTTGCCTGGTTTCCGGCACCAGAAGCGGTGCCGGAAAGCTGGCTGGAGTGCGATCTTCCTGAGG
CCGATACTGTCGTCGTCCCCTCAAACTGGCAGATGCACGGTTACGATGCGCCCATCTACACCAACGTGAC
CTATCCCATTACGGTCAATCCGCCGTTTGTTCCCACGGAGAATCCGACGGGTTGTTACTCGCTCACATTT
AATGTTGATGAAAGCTGGCTACAGGAAGGCCAGACGCGAATTATTTTTGATGGCGTTGGAATTAGCTTAT
CGACTGCACGGTGCACCAATGCTTCTGGCGTCAGGCAGCCATCGGAAGCTGTGGTATGGCTGTGCAGGTC
GTAAATCACTGCATAATTCGTGTCGCTCAAGGCGCACTCCCGTTCTGGATAATGTTTTTTGCGCCGACAT
CATAACGGTTCTGGCAAATATTCTGAAATGAGCTG
